>Addgene plasmid #175588 | BII-ChBtW-mADAR2-short | addgene full sequence | sequence record 344597 | Addgene NGS Result
GGAGCGGAGCCCCGGGCGGCTCGCTGCTGCCCCCTAGCGGGGGAGGGACGTAATTACATCCCTGGGGGCT
TTGGGGGGGGGCTGTCCCCGTGAGCTCCATTGGTATGGCTTTTTCCCCGTATCCCCCCAGGTGTCTGCAG
GCTCAAAGAGCAGCGAGAAGCGTTCAGAGGAAAGCGATCCCGTGCCACCTTCCCCGTGCCCGGGCTGTCC
CCGCACGCTGCCGGCTCGGGGATGCGGGGGGAGCGCCGGACCGGAGCGGAGCCCCGGGCGGCTCGCTGCT
GCCCCCTAGCGGGGGAGGGACGTAATTACATCCCTGGGGGCTTTGGGGGGGGGCTGTCCCTCTAGAGGAT
CATAATCAGCCATACCACATTTGTAGAGGTTTTACTTGCTTTAAAAAACCTCCCACACCTCCCCCTGAAC
CTGAAACATAAAATGAATGCAATTGTTGTTGTTAACTTGTTTATTGCAGCTTATAATGGTTACAAATAAA
GCAATAGCATCACAAATTTCACAAATAAAGCATTTTTTTCACTGCATTCTAGTTGTGGTTTGTCCAAACT
CATCAATGTATCTTATCATGTCTGGATCACTAGTATCGATATCTCGACTCACTACCTCCCTTTAAACGAT
CGACGGCCACGAAGTGCTTAGCCAGAATTAATTCCAGGCGGGGAGGCGGCCCAAAGGGAGATCCGACTCG
TCTGAGGGCGAAGGCGAAGACGCGGAAGAGGCCGCAGAGCCGGCAGCAGGCCGCGGGAAGGAAGGTCCGC
TGGATTGAGGGCCGAAGGGACGTAGCAGAAGGACGTCCCGCGCAGAATCCAGGTGGCAACACAGGCGAGC
AGCCATGGAAAGGACGTCAGCTTCCCCGACAACACCACGGAATTGTCAGTGCCCAACAGCCGAGCCCCTG
TCCAGCAGCGGGCAAGGCAGGCGGCGATGAGTTCCGCCGTGGCAATAGGGAGGGGGAAAGCGAAAGTCCC
GGAAAGGAGCTGACAGGTGGTGGCAATGCCCCAACCAGTGGGGGTTGCGTCAGCAAACACAGTGCACACC
ACGCCACGTTGCCTGACAACGGGCCACAACTCCTCATAAAGAGACAGCAACCAGGATTTATACAAGGAGG
AGAAAATGAAAGCCATACGGGAAGCAATAGCATGATACAAAGGCATTAAAGCAGCGTATCCACATAGCGT
AAAAGGAGCAACATAGTTAAGAATACCAGTCAATCTTTCACAAATTTTGTAATCCAGAGGTTGATTGTTC
CAGACGCGAACTCTAGCTCAGGGAGTGAAGGAGAACTGGTCCTGCTCTGTGGGCTTCTCCACCCAGGCGC
CCAGCCCCGCCTTGATGAAGGCAGTGAACAGACGGGCCTTGGCAGCCTGGTACTCCCTCGCTGCCAGCTT
GGACTCGTGGTATGTGGTAGGCTTAGTGATCTTGGTGCGCAGCAGGTGGGGGGGAACCTTGCCGTGTACA
CGCATCCAGCGACAGTACAGCGCGTGCTTACACAGGCGGGATGGGCGGCCAAGCTCATCCTTCCCTGTTG
TGGCATTGATGACCTCAATGGTGGCGTCACCCACTGTCCAGTTGACACTGAAGTTGGGTGCCTTCCCTGG
CTGCCGTGCCTCTGCATTGCTGATGCCGCTGAGCAGGGGCTTGTTGAGAGTGTAGAGCGGTGGCAGGTCC
TCTATGTTGGAGATCCGCTGGTACATGGCCCTGGAGAGGTGGTCCCCGTGGTACAGGCTGCCCAAGATGA
TGCTGGAGAAGTAGATGGGTTCCACGAAAATGCTGAGCAGGGACCCCTGGATGCCCACCACGTTCCAGCG
TGCTATCTTGTCACTGCAGGACATGGTGAGCAGCCGTTCCCCCTGCAGCACCCCGTCCCAGGTCTGGATG
CTGGCATTTGAGCGCACAGGGATTGTCCCCTCGCCAGACTCTATTTTCGTCCGTAGCTGTCCCCTTGCTT
TGCGATTCGGATGTCTATCTGCTGGTTCCTCTAGCACGGGCTCGTGGGGAGAGAATATTCTGGCGTCTCC
GCAGGGCGAGGTGCTGATGTACAGGTGGAACTGCACGGTATCCTTCAGCCGGAACCCACCCCGCTCTGAC
TTCTGAAATATGGACTTTTTCTGGTCTTCTTTGTTATTTAAATAAAGCTCGAGCTGTGCATAAAGAAACC
TGAGCAGGGACCTTCGGGAGATTATCTCTGCGTGGCAGTCATTGAGTGCGAGGCCACGGTCACTCATGTA
TTCACCGTTGATACACTTCGTCCCTGTCGAAACACTTATCACCTTGGCATCTTTGACATCTGTACCTGTG
GTCATCACTACTCCAGAGAGCACTTTCCTTCGTGCATGAGGGGAGGAAAAGTTGTCTGTCAGGTCACTGA
ACTTACCCAGGACCAGGCGGGAGACAGCATCTGCCAATACCTGTGGCAAATGCAACTGAAGACCCTCACT
GAGGACAGGCTGGCGAGATGGTGTTTGGTCCAAGTGCAAATTGAAGACAGTAGCCAAGGCAGACTGTGCA
GCCCGGGCCTTGGCAAGCTTCTTGTTTCTTCCTGAGCCCTCAAAGAACTGGCCATCTACCACCACGGACA
TGACGAAGCTCTTGGCGTGGCTCTCCCCACTCTCAGAGAGGAAGTCATACTTCAGCCCTGGGCGTAGCTC
ATTCAAGATCATCACGGGATTCTTCCCACTTGGGGGTGGGAATGGTGGTGGGATGGGCAGAGGAGGCTGG
GTAAGGCTGGCAGGCACTGGGGAGGCCGATAGGCTGACATCTCCACTTGAGCTGAACGAGTCATCCCCGT
TGGAGCCTACGTAGAAGGGTGGCTCTGACTTGTCTGGAGTCTCGAAGCCATTGAAGAGTGTGTCAGGGAA
GTCAGCCTGGTCAGACGTGAAGTCTGTGTTCACAGAGAGGGTCCTTCCCATGGCTAGGTGGGCCTCGGAG
GCGTTGGGAAACTGGACAAAAGACCTCAGGGCCTTCTCAGCAGCATGGAGTTTTGCCTTTTTCTTTGTAG
GGCCAGAGCCCTCAAAAACCTGCCCGTTTACCTCCACAGACATGACAAACAGAGGTGCATGCACGGGTCC
TGTCTGGGACAGCAGCATGTACTGTAAGCCAGGTTTGATCTCGTTCAGCTGCATCAGGGCGTTCTTGGGC
AGAACAGGCCCTGGTGTTTTCCTTCGCTTCTTCAGGCGGTACTTGGAGTGACCATTGCTGCCCTCCTCCA
GGGGCCGCTTCCTGCTGGTGCTACCACCACCCCCGTTGGAGAGCGGAATACCCTCGCCAGGCCCAGGTGT
GCTGCTGTCCTTGGGGGGCATGTTGTCCAGATTGCGGTTTTCTTTAATATCAGTGCTGCTGGAACTCATA
TTCTCTTCATCTTCTATATCCATGCCGCTATCGAGCTTGTCATCGTCGTCCTTGTAGTCCATGCCGAGTG
GGCCGGGATTTTCCTCCACGTCCCCGCATGTTAGAAGACTTCCCCTGCCCTCGCCGGAGCCAAGGCTAGC
GCCCTCCCACACATAACCAGAGGGCAGCAATTCACGAATCCCAACTGCCGTCGGCTGTCCATCACTGTCC
TTCACTATGGCTTTGATCCCAGGATGCAGATCGAGAAGCACCTGTCGGCACCGTCCGCAGGGGCTCAAGA
TGCCCCTGTTCTCATTTCCGATCGCGACGATACAAGTCAGGTTGCCAGCTGCCGCAGCAGCAGCAGTGCC
CAGCACCACGAGTTCTGCACAAGGTCCCCCAGTAAAATGATATACATTGACACCAGTGAAGATGCGGCCG
TCGCTAGAGAGAGCTGCGCTGGCGACGCTGTAGTCTTCAGAGATGGGGATGCTGTTGATTGTAGCCGTTG
CTCTTTCAATGAGGGTGGATTCTTCTTGAGACAAAGGCTTGGCCATGGTGGCACCGGTCGTGGCGGCCGA
CCTGCAGGTTCACTAAACCGAATGTTCACAGAGACTACTGCACTTATATATGGTTCTCCCCCACCCTGGG
GAAAAAGGTGGAGCCAGTACACCACATCACTTTCCCAGTTTACCCAAGCCCCACCTTCTCTAGGCACCAG
TTCAATTGCCCACCCCTCCCCCCAACTTCTCAGGGACTGTGGGCCATGTGCTCTCTGCCCACTGAGGGGC
ACTCAGCCCTCAAGCATGCTCTTCTCCACTAGTCACCCCTATTGACCTTATGTATGTGCCAATAATGGGA
AAAACCCATTGACTCACCCCCTATTGACCTTTTGTACTGGGCAAAACCCAATGGAAAGTCCCTATTGACT
CAGTGTACTTGGCTCCAATGGGACTTTCCTGTTGATTCACCCCTATTGACCTTATGTACTGGGCAAAACC
CATTGGAAAGTCCCTAATGACTCAGTATACATGTCAGTAATGGGAAAAACCCATTGGCTTACCTCCCATT
GACCTTATGTACTGGGCAAAACCCATTGGAAAGTCCCTATTGACTCAATGTACTTGGCTCCAATGGGACT
TTCCTGTTGACTCACCCCCTATTGACCTTATGTACTGGGCAAAACCCAATGGAAAGTCCCTATTGAGTCA
GTGTACTTGGCTCCAATGGGTTTTTCCCATTGACTCCTGCAGGCCTTGGAGGCCTTTTCCCCGTATCCCC
CCAGGTGTCTGCAGGCTCAAAGAGCAGCGAGAAGCGTTCAGAGGAAAGCGATCCCGTGCCACCTTCCCCG
TGCCCGGGCTGTCCCCGCACGCTGCCGGCTCGGGGATGCGGGGGGAGCGCCGGACCGGAGCGGAGCCCCG
GGCGGCTCGCTGCTGCCCCCTAGCGGGGGAGGGACGTAATTACATCCCTGGGGGCTTTGGGGGGGGGCTG
TCCCTCTAGAACTAGTGGATCTATAACAAGAAAATATATATATAATAAGTTATCACGTAAGTAGAACATG
AAATAACAATATAATTATCGTATGAGTTAAATCTTAAAAGTCACGTAAAAGATAATCATGCGTCATTTTG
ACTCACGCGGTCGTTATAGTTCAAAATCAGTGACACTTACCGCATTGACAAGCACGCCTCACGGGAGCTC
CAAGCGGCGACTGAGATGTCCTAAATGCACAGCGACGGATTCGCGCTATTTAGAAAGAGAGAGCAATATT
TCAAGAATGCATGCGTCAATTTTACGCAGACTATCTTTCTAGGGTTAATCTAGCTGCATCAGGATCATAT
CGTCGGGTCTTTTTTCCGGCTCAGTCATCGCCCAAGCTGGCGCTATCTGGGCATCGGGGAGGAAGAAGCC
CGTGCCTTTTCCCGCGAGGTTGAAGCGGCATGGAAAGAGTTTGCCGAGGATGACTGCTGCTGCATTGACG
TTGAGCGAAAACGCACGTTTACCATGATGATTCGGGAAGGTGTGGCCATGCACGCCTTTAACGGTGAACT
GTTCGTTCAGGCCACCTGGGATACCAGTTCGTCGCGGCTTTTCCGGACACAGTTCCGGATGGTCAGCCCG
AAGCGCATCAGCAACCCGAACAATACCGGCGACAGCCGGAACTGCCGTGCCGGTGTGCAGATTAATGACA
GCGGTGCGGCGCTGGGATATTACGTCAGCGAGGACGGGTATCCTGGCTGGATGCCGCAGAAATGGACATG
GATACCCCGTGAGTTACCCGGCGGGCGCGCTTGGCGTAATCATGGTCATAGCTGTTTCCTGTGTGAAATT
GTTATCCGCTCACAATTCCACACAACATACGAGCCGGAAGCATAAAGTGTAAAGCCTGGGGTGCCTAATG
AGTGAGCTAACTCACATTAATTGCGTTGCGCTCACTGCCCGCTTTCCAGTCGGGAAACCTGTCGTGCCAG
CTGCATTAATGAATCGGCCAACGCGCGGGGAGAGGCGGTTTGCGTATTGGGCGCTCTTCCGCTTCCTCGC
TCACTGACTCGCTGCGCTCGGTCGTTCGGCTGCGGCGAGCGGTATCAGCTCACTCAAAGGCGGTAATACG
GTTATCCACAGAATCAGGGGATAACGCAGGAAAGAACATGTGAGCAAAAGGCCAGCAAAAGGCCAGGAAC
CGTAAAAAGGCCGCGTTGCTGGCGTTTTTCCATAGGCTCCGCCCCCCTGACGAGCATCACAAAAATCGAC
GCTCAAGTCAGAGGTGGCGAAACCCGACAGGACTATAAAGATACCAGGCGTTTCCCCCTGGAAGCTCCCT
CGTGCGCTCTCCTGTTCCGACCCTGCCGCTTACCGGATACCTGTCCGCCTTTCTCCCTTCGGGAAGCGTG
GCGCTTTCTCATAGCTCACGCTGTAGGTATCTCAGTTCGGTGTAGGTCGTTCGCTCCAAGCTGGGCTGTG
TGCACGAACCCCCCGTTCAGCCCGACCGCTGCGCCTTATCCGGTAACTATCGTCTTGAGTCCAACCCGGT
AAGACACGACTTATCGCCACTGGCAGCAGCCACTGGTAACAGGATTAGCAGAGCGAGGTATGTAGGCGGT
GCTACAGAGTTCTTGAAGTGGTGGCCTAACTACGGCTACACTAGAAGAACAGTATTTGGTATCTGCGCTC
TGCTGAAGCCAGTTACCTTCGGAAAAAGAGTTGGTAGCTCTTGATCCGGCAAACAAACCACCGCTGGTAG
CGGTGGTTTTTTTGTTTGCAAGCAGCAGATTACGCGCAGAAAAAAAGGATCTCAAGAAGATCCTTTGATC
TTTTCTACGGGGTCTGACGCTCAGTGGAACGAAAACTCACGTTAAGGGATTTTGGTCATGAGATTATCAA
AAAGGATCTTCACCTAGATCCTTTTAAATTAAAAATGAAGTTTTAAATCAATCTAAAGTATATATGAGTA
AACTTGGTCTGACAGTTACCAATGCTTAATCAGTGAGGCACCTATCTCAGCGATCTGTCTATTTCGTTCA
TCCATAGTTGCCTGACTCCCCGTCGTGTAGATAACTACGATACGGGAGGGCTTACCATCTGGCCCCAGTG
CTGCAATGATACCGCGAGACCCACGCTCACCGGCTCCAGATTTATCAGCAATAAACCAGCCAGCCGGAAG
GGCCGAGCGCAGAAGTGGTCCTGCAACTTTATCCGCCTCCATCCAGTCTATTAATTGTTGCCGGGAAGCT
AGAGTAAGTAGTTCGCCAGTTAATAGTTTGCGCAACGTTGTTGCCATTGCTACAGGCATCGTGGTGTCAC
GCTCGTCGTTTGGTATGGCTTCATTCAGCTCCGGTTCCCAACGATCAAGGCGAGTTACATGATCCCCCAT
GTTGTGCAAAAAAGCGGTTAGCTCCTTCGGTCCTCCGATCGTTGTCAGAAGTAAGTTGGCCGCAGTGTTA
TCACTCATGGTTATGGCAGCACTGCATAATTCTCTTACTGTCATGCCATCCGTAAGATGCTTTTCTGTGA
CTGGTGAGTACTCAACCAAGTCATTCTGAGAATAGTGTATGCGGCGACCGAGTTGCTCTTGCCCGGCGTC
AATACGGGATAATACCGCGCCACATAGCAGAACTTTAAAAGTGCTCATCATTGGAAAACGTTCTTCGGGG
CGAAAACTCTCAAGGATCTTACCGCTGTTGAGATCCAGTTCGATGTAACCCACTCGTGCACCCAACTGAT
CTTCAGCATCTTTTACTTTCACCAGCGTTTCTGGGTGAGCAAAAACAGGAAGGCAAAATGCCGCAAAAAA
GGGAATAAGGGCGACACGGAAATGTTGAATACTCATACTCTTCCTTTTTCAATATTATTGAAGCATTTAT
CAGGGTTATTGTCTCATGAGCGGATACATATTTGAATGTATTTAGAAAAATAAACAAATAGGGGTTCCGC
GCACATTTCCCCGAAAAGTGCCACCTAAATTGTAAGCGTTAATATTTTGTTAAAATTCGCGTTAAATTTT
TGTTAAATCAGCTCATTTTTTAACCAATAGGCCGAAATCGGCAAAATCCCTTATAAATCAAAAGAATAGA
CCGAGATAGGGT
[37 nt withheld, positions 7923-7959]
AAAGAACGTGGACTCCAACGTCAAAGG
[49 nt withheld, positions 7987-8035]
T
[91 nt withheld, positions 8037-8127]
G
[124 nt withheld, positions 8129-8252]
CCCATTCGCCATTCAGGCTGCGCAACTGTTGGGAAGGGCGATCGGTGCGGGCCTCTTCGCTATTACGCCA
GCTGGCGAAAGGGGGATGTGCTGCAAGGCGATTAAGTTGGGTAACGCCAGGGTTTTCCCAGTCACGACGT
TGTAAAACGACGGCCAGTGAGCGCGCCTCGTTCATTCACGTTTTTGAACCCGTGGAGGACGGGCAGACTC
GCGGTGCAAATGTGTTTTACAGCGTGATGGAGCAGATGAAGATGCTCGACACGCTGCAGAACACGCAGCT
AGATTAACCCTAGAAAGATAATCATATTGTGACGTACGTTAAAGATAATCATGTGTAAAATTGACGCATG
TGTTTTATCGGTCTGTATATCGAGGTTTATTTATTAATTTGAATAGATATTAAGTTTTATTATATTTACA
CTTACATACTAATAATAAATTCAACAAACAATTTATTTATGTTTATTTATTTATTAAAAAAAACAAAAAC
TCAAAATTTCTTCTATAAAGTAACAAAACTTTTATCGAATTCTTTTTCCCCGTATCCCCCCAGGTGTCTG
CAGGCTCAAAGAGCAGCGAGAAGCGTTCAGAGGAAAGCGATCCCGTGCCACCTTCCCCGTGCCCGGGCTG
TCCCCGCACGCTGCCGGCTCGGGGATGCGGGGGGAGCGCCGGACC
Features (pLannotate 1.2.2; 21 found; start..end, strand, type, name):
    348..431     +  CDS            large T antigen (fragment): large T antigen from SV40 (simian virus 40)
    454..588     +  polyA_signal   SV40 poly(A) signal: SV40 polyadenylation signal
    668..1256    -  misc_feature   WPRE: woodchuck hepatitis virus posttranscriptional regulatory element
   1281..3326    -  CDS            Adarb1: RED1_MOUSE - Also known as Adar2, Red1. Experimental evidence at protein level: Swiss-Prot protein existence level 1. Catalyzes the hydrolytic deamination of adenosine to inosine in double-stranded RNA (dsRNA) referred to as A-to-I RNA editing. This may affect gene expression and function in a number of ways that include mRNA translation by changing codons and hence the amino acid sequence of proteins; pre-mRNA splicing by altering splice site recognition sequences; RNA stability by changing sequences involved in nuclease recognition; genetic stability in the case of RNA virus genomes by chang
   3396..3416    -  CDS            FLAG (fragment): FLAG® epitope tag, followed by an enterokinase cleavage site
   3430..3482    -  CDS            T2A (fragment): 2A peptide from Thosea asigna virus capsid protein Eukaryotic ribosomes fail to insert a peptide bond between the Gly and Pro residues, yielding separate polypeptides.
   3501..3896    -  CDS            BSD: blasticidin S deaminase; Aspergillus terreus BSD; confers resistance to blasticidin
   4163..4370    -  promoter       mCMV promoter (fragment): mouse cytomegalovirus (CMV) immediate early promoter
   4487..4570    -  promoter       mCMV promoter (fragment): mouse cytomegalovirus (CMV) immediate early promoter
   4834..4851    +  misc_feature   MCS (fragment): pBluescript multiple cloning site
   5164..5631    +  CDS            B (fragment): PORTL_LAMBD - Experimental evidence at protein level: Swiss-Prot protein existence level 1. Forms the portal vertex of the capsid (PubMed:6228056, PubMed:6232391). This portal plays critical roles in head assembly, genome packaging, neck/tail attachment, and genome ejection (Probable). The portal protein multimerizes as a single ring-shaped homododecamer arranged around a central channel (PubMed:6232391). Binds to the terminase subunits to form the packaging machine (PubMed:7799432). From Escherichia phage lambda (Bacteriophage lambda).
   5669..5685    -  protein_bind   lac operator: The lac repressor binds to the lac operator to inhibit transcription in E. coli. This inhibition can be relieved by adding lactose or isopropyl-β-D-thiogalactopyranoside (IPTG). lac repressor encoded by lacI
   5693..5723    -  promoter       lac promoter: promoter for the E. coli lac operon
   5738..5759    -  protein_bind   CAP binding site: CAP binding activates transcription in the presence of cAMP. E. coli catabolite activator protein
   5772..5864    -  CDS            lacI (fragment): lac repressor; lacI; The lac repressor binds to the lac operator to inhibit transcription in E. coli. This inhibition can be relieved by adding lactose or isopropyl-β-D-thiogalactopyranoside (IPTG).
   6047..6635    -  rep_origin     ori: high-copy-number ColE1/pMB1/pBR322/pUC origin of replication
   6806..7666    -  CDS            AmpR: β-lactamase; bla; confers resistance to ampicillin, carbenicillin, and related antibiotics
   7667..7771    -  promoter       AmpR promoter: bla
   7824..8252    -  rep_origin     f1 ori (sequence partly withheld): f1 bacteriophage origin of replication; arrow indicates direction of (+) strand synthesis
   8257..8412    -  CDS            lacZα (fragment): LacZα fragment of β-galactosidase; lacZ fragment
   8414..8533    +  CDS            B (fragment): PORTL_LAMBD - Experimental evidence at protein level: Swiss-Prot protein existence level 1. Forms the portal vertex of the capsid (PubMed:6228056, PubMed:6232391). This portal plays critical roles in head assembly, genome packaging, neck/tail attachment, and genome ejection (Probable). The portal protein multimerizes as a single ring-shaped homododecamer arranged around a central channel (PubMed:6232391). Binds to the terminase subunits to form the packaging machine (PubMed:7799432). From Escherichia phage lambda (Bacteriophage lambda).
