[The description below was written by a language model from this plasmid's Addgene catalogue record and pLannotate feature annotations shown in this document.]
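Description:
BII-ChBtW-mADAR2-short is a mammalian expression plasmid that places the short isoform of mouse Adar2 (Adarb1, also called Red1) in the BII-ChBtW backbone. The sequenced record is about 8.9 kb. In bacteria it is maintained through a high-copy ColE1/pUC-type origin with ampicillin resistance (AmpR). An f1 origin and remnants of lac/lacZα and pBluescript polylinker sequence point to a phagemid-derived skeleton. Two short fragments matching the bacteriophage lambda portal protein gene are also annotated; the record does not explain their role.

The payload is a single reverse-strand transcription unit. The catalogue lists the promoter simply as "cmv", while the feature table detects fragments of the mouse cytomegalovirus immediate-early promoter upstream of the cassette. The first coding element is the blasticidin S deaminase gene (BSD), followed by a T2A peptide, a FLAG epitope and then the Adar2 coding sequence. Ribosomal skipping at T2A should therefore yield the resistance enzyme and an N-terminally FLAG-tagged ADAR2 as separate polypeptides from one mRNA, which links blasticidin selection directly to expression of the insert. A WPRE lies downstream of the open reading frame to enhance transcript stability and expression. An SV40 poly(A) signal with an adjoining large T antigen fragment is annotated beyond it, but on the opposite strand. The insert was introduced through BsmBI sites that were destroyed during cloning.

ADAR2 catalyses adenosine-to-inosine editing of double-stranded RNA. The construct is intended for ectopic expression of the mouse enzyme in mammalian cells with blasticidin selection of expressing populations, and the associated study examined RNA editing and ADAR2 in mesothelioma chemoresistance and the tumour microenvironment.
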