Addgene plasmid #175588: BII-ChBtW-mADAR2-short
Purpose: mammalian expression of mouse short Adar2, blasticidine selection
Depositing lab: Emanuela Felley-Bosco. Depositing organization: Zurich University Hospital. Publication: Heterogeneous RNA editing and influence of ADAR2 on mesothelioma chemoresistance and the tumor microenvironment. Hariharan A, Qi W, Rehrauer H, Wu L, Ronner M, Wipplinger M, Kresoja-Rakic J, Sun S, Oton-Gonzalez L, Sculco M, Serre-Beinier V, Meiller C, Blanquart C, Fonteneau JF, Vrugt B, Ruschoff JH, Opitz I, Jean D, de Perrot M, Felley-Bosco E. Mol Oncol. 2022 Dec;16(22):3949-3974. doi: 10.1002/1878-0261.13322. Epub 2022 Oct 31. PubMed 36221913.
Backbone
  Vector backbone: BII-ChBtW
  Backbone manufacturer: Addgene
  Backbone size w/o insert (bp): 6843
  Vector type: Mammalian Expression
  Selectable markers: Blasticidin
Growth in bacteria
  Bacterial resistance: Ampicillin, 100 μg/mL
  Growth temperature: 37°C
  Growth strain: DH5alpha
  Copy number: High Copy
Gene/Insert
  Gene/Insert name: Short Mouse Adar2
  Species: M. musculus (mouse)
  Insert size (bp): 2106
  GenBank ID: 110532
  Promoter: cmv
  Tag / fusion protein: Flag
  Cloning method: Restriction Enzyme; 5′ cloning site BsmBI (destroyed during cloning); 3′ cloning site BsmBI (destroyed during cloning)
  Sequencing primers: 5′ TGCCAT CGTCTCA GGC ATGGATATAGAAGATGAAGAG
Terms and licenses: Academic/Nonprofit Terms; Industry Terms: Not Available to Industry
How to cite: BII-ChBtW-mADAR2-short was a gift from Emanuela Felley-Bosco (Addgene plasmid # 175588 ; http://n2t.net/addgene:175588 ; RRID:Addgene_175588)
